>Addgene plasmid #24570 | WNK2 K207A | addgene partial sequence | sequence record 30231 | 24570 with T7
ATGGACGGCGATGGCGGCCGCCGAGACGTCCCCGGCACGCTGATGGAGCCCGGGCGCGGCGCGGGGCCCG
CGGGCATGGCGGAGCCTCGGGCGAAGGCGGCGCGGCCGGGGCCCCAGCGCTTTCTGCGGCGCAGCGTGGT
AGAGTCGGACCAGGAGGAGCCGCCGGGCTTGGAGGCAGCCGAGGCGCCGGGCCCGCAGCCCCCGCAGCCC
CTGCAGCGCCGGGTGCTTCTGCTCTGCAAGACGCGCCGCCTCATCGCGGAGCGCGCTCGCGGACGCCCCG
CCGCCCCCGCGCCCGCAGCGCTGGTAGCGCAGCCGGGAGCCCCCGGAGCCCCCGCGGACGCCGGCCCCGA
GCCCGTGGGCACGCAGGAGCCCGGCCCGGACCCCATCGCAGCCGCTGTCGAAACCGCGCCTGCCCCCGAC
GGCGGCCCCAGGGAGGAGGCGGCGGCGACCGTGAGGAAGGAGGATGAGGGGGCGGCCGAGGCGAAGCCTG
AGCCCGGGCGCACTCGCCGGGACGAGCCCGAAGAGGAGGAGGACGACGAGGACGACCTCAAGGCCGTGGC
CACCTCTCTGGACGGCCGCTTCCTCAAGTTCGACATCGAGCTGGGCCGCGGTTCCTTCGCGACGGTCTAC
AA
