>Addgene plasmid #24570 | WNK2 K207A | addgene partial sequence | sequence record 30232 | 24570 with BGH-rev
NGGTGATGATGACCGGTACGCGTAGAATCGAGACCGAGGAGAGGGTTAGGGATAGGCTTACCTTCGAACC
GCGGGCCCTCTAGATGATCACTGTCAGGCTTCTCACTCTCAGGATCTGGTGTGGGCACGGACAGGGTCGG
GGCGGCTCCGGGAATGACCGTGGTGGACAGAGGGCCGGGCGCTGGGGGCAGACGTGGCATCCCCACTCCT
GCTCGAGGTGCGGTCATAGCCCGCGCCTCGCCAGGGGCAGCCCAGCCTGCCTGGGCCTCCATGTCTTGCA
GCTTCTGGGTCTGCTTCAGCTGGTTGAGCGTGGGCTTCAGCTGCGCGGCCCCCACCGTCTTGCTCGTCCA
CTCGTCCACCAGCTTGTGCAGGTCGTCCGTGAAGGTACCCTTCTTGTTGTTGCTGTTGTTCACCTGCGCC
TGGACGTGCAGGGCGGGCTGGGGGCCTGGCTCAGGGCCTGGGGCCAGGCTGCTGGTGGAGGACCTACTGC
TGTGTTCTTTGCCTAGGCAGAGACGCTTCAGGGCAGACCAGATGGACACAGATACGGGTCCACTGAGGAA
TCGAGCACGAGGTTTGCTACTAGACTTATAGGTCACTCTCTCAGACGTTGGTGGGTAAACCGTCCNGTCT
TGNTNGCGCTTCCGCCTCTCCATCCACTGGGCTAAGCCGGTAGCAAAAAGTTTCCAAAAGACAGGGGAGG
CCCCGGACGGGAGCAGGGCCTGCTTGGGTCTTGCACGTGCCTTTCCCGT
