[The description below was written by a language model from this plasmid's Addgene catalogue record.]
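Description:
WNK2 K207A is a mammalian expression plasmid built on the pcDNA3.1/V5-His-TOPO backbone (5523 bp without insert), into which the human WNK2 coding sequence was introduced by TOPO cloning. It is maintained in E. coli as a high-copy plasmid under ampicillin selection. It also carries a neomycin resistance marker, so transfected mammalian cells can be selected with G418 to derive stable lines. No feature table is provided. The listed sequencing primers (CMV-F and T7 upstream, BGH-rev downstream) fit the standard pcDNA3.1 layout, in which a CMV promoter drives the insert, a T7 promoter site lies just ahead of it, and a bovine growth hormone polyadenylation signal terminates the transcript.

The insert encodes WNK2, a member of the "with no lysine" serine/threonine kinase family, carrying a K207A substitution. The record does not spell out the functional consequence of this change. However, replacing a lysine with alanine in a kinase is a common way to abolish catalytic activity, and the associated publication describes WNK2 as a kinase-independent suppressor of cell growth. This suggests the construct serves as a kinase-inactive comparator to the wild-type protein. The protein is fused at its C terminus to a V5 epitope and a His6 tag. These allow detection by immunoblotting or immunofluorescence with anti-V5 antibodies and enrichment on metal-affinity resin. Typical use would be transient or stable overexpression in mammalian cells to test whether WNK2's effects on growth depend on its catalytic function. The insert size is not stated in the record.
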