Addgene plasmid #24570: WNK2 K207A
Depositing lab: Joseph Costello. Publication: Epigenome scans and cancer genome sequencing converge on WNK2, a kinase-independent suppressor of cell growth. Hong C, Moorefield KS, Jun P, Aldape KD, Kharbanda S, Phillips HS, Costello JF. Proc Natl Acad Sci U S A. 2007 Jun 26. 104(26):10974-9. 10.1073/pnas.0700683104 PubMed 17578925.
Backbone
  Vector backbone: pcDNA3.1/V5–His–TOPO
  Backbone size w/o insert (bp): 5523
  Vector type: Mammalian Expression
  Selectable markers: Neomycin (select with G418)
Growth in bacteria
  Bacterial resistance: Ampicillin, 100 μg/mL
  Growth temperature: 37°C
  Growth strain: DH5alpha
  Copy number: High Copy
Gene/Insert
  Gene/Insert name: WNK2`
  Species: H. sapiens (human)
  Mutation: K207A
  Entrez Gene: WNK2 (a.k.a. NY-CO-43, P/OKcl.13, PRKWNK2, SDCCAG43)
  Tag / fusion protein: V5 (C terminal on insert); His6 (C terminal on insert)
  Cloning method: TOPO Cloning
  Sequencing primers: 5′ CMV-F, T7; 3′ BGH-rev
Terms and licenses: Academic/Nonprofit Terms; Industry Terms: Not Available to Industry
How to cite: WNK2 K207A was a gift from Joseph Costello (Addgene plasmid # 24570 ; http://n2t.net/addgene:24570 ; RRID:Addgene_24570)
